>Addgene plasmid #153788 | pGBW-m4252945 | addgene full sequence | sequence record 301680 | Ginkgo NGS Result
TAAAAAACCTCCCACACCTCCCCCTGAACCTGAAACATAAAATGAATGCAATTGTTGTTGTTAACTTGTT
TATTGCAGCTTATAATGGTTACAAATAAAGCAATAGCATCACAAATTTCACAAATAAAGCATTTTTTTCA
CTGCATTCTAGTTGTGGTTTGTCCAAACTCATCAATGTATCTTATCATGTCTGTGAGCTGAAGGTACGCT
GTATCTCAGTCAGTCAAGCTAGCAGAGGCCTGCGGATCCTTAATGGTGATGGTGATGGTGCGACTGAAAG
TAAAGGTTTTCGACAAGAAGATCAGGCACACGGGAGCTGTTTAGATTTTTCACGCGGGAATAAACGTAGA
ACGAGGGCTTCACGAGACTAACGTTGACAATGTTACAACAATAAGCGCACAGCCGGAGGGCCGTCAGTAT
CGCTAGGGTCACTAAAAGGAAGACCACAAATGCCAGGAACAGCAACACTGAATTAACGATGAGAGTGCCT
GTCTCTTCAGATACAAAGCTGTACATGGTGGCGGCCGCTGGCGGGTGTGTCGAGTGGATGGTAGGATCGA
CAAAGATCTGATCTGACGGTTCACTAAACCAGCTCTGCTTATATAGACCTCCCACCGTACACGCCTACCG
CCCATTTGCGTCAATGGGGCGGAGTTGTTACGACATTTTGGAAAGTCCCGTTGATTTTGGTGCCAAAACA
AACTCCCATTGACGTCAATGGGGTGGAGACTTGGAAATCCCCGTGAGTCAAACCGCTATCCACGCCCATT
GATGTACTGCCAAAACCGCATCAGCATGGTAATAGCGATGACTAATACGTAGATGTACTGCCAAGTAGGA
AAGTCCCATAAGGTCATGTACTGGGCATAATGCCAGGCGGGCCATTTACCGTCATTGACGTCAATAGGGG
GCGTACTTGGCATATGATACACTTGATGTACTGCCAAGTGGGCAGTTTACCGTAAATACTCCACCCATTG
ACGTCAATGGAAAGTCCCTATTGGCGTTACTATGGGAACATACGTCATTATTGACGTCAATGGGCGGGGG
TCGTTGGGCGGTCAGCCAGGCGGGCCATTTACCGTAAGTTATGTAACGCGGAACTCCATATATGGGCTAT
GAACTAATGACCCCGTAATTGATTACTAGATCTGGCTACACTCGATCAGCAGTTAGATAATAAAATCGCT
ATCCATCGAAGATGGATGTGTGTTGGTTTTTTGTGTGTGTAACGCAACGATTGATAGCATAACCCCTTGG
GGCCTCTAAACGGGTCTTGAGGGGTTTTTTGAATTGAGAGGTAGCTGAAGCTGCTGTTATGACCACTAGA
GGGAAGAAGATACCTGTGGAGCTAATGGTCCAAGATGTCGGGAGCCGCGATCGCTGCCAAAAAGGTAAGC
TGACGATAGCTGACGAGATTCGATGCCCGACGAGCAAATGAGCGCCACGGCTGTTCGCGTAAGCTCGAAA
CGACGGAGATTCGATAGAGCCAGAGTCGAGTTTAAACGATTCGGGATCTTAAGGATAAATTTCTGGTAAG
GAGGACACGTATGGAAGTGGGCAAGTTGGGGAAGCCGTATCCGTTGCTGAATCTGGCATATGTGGGAGTA
TAAGACGCGCAGCGTCGCATCAGGCATTTTTTTCTGCGCCAATGCACCTAGAATCGGTTACCAATGCTTA
ATCAGTGAGGCACCTATCTCAGCGATCTGTCTATTTCGTTCATCCATAGTTGCCTGACTCCCCGTCGTGT
AGATAACTACGATACGGGAGGGCTTACCATCTGGCCCCAGTGCTGCAATGATACCGCGAGACCCACGCTC
ACCGGCTCCAGATTTATCAGCAATAAACCAGCCAGCCGGAAGGGCCGAGCGCAGAAGTGGTCCTGCAACT
TTATCCGCCTCCATCCAGTCTATCAACTGTTGCCGGGAAGCTAGAGTAAGTAGTTCGCCAGTTAATAGTT
TACGCAAGGTTGTTGCCATTGCTACAGGCATCGTGGTGTCACGCTCGTCGTTTGGTATGGCTTCATTCAG
CTCCGGTTCCCAACGATCAAGGCGAGTTACATGATCCCCCATGTTGTGCAAAAAAGCGGTTAGCTCCTTC
GGTCCTCCAATCGTTGTCAGAAGTAAGTTGGCCGCAGTGTTATCACTCATGGTTATGGCAGCACTGCATA
ATTCTCTTACTGTCATGCCATCCGTAAGATGCTTTTCTGTGACTGGTGAATACTCAACCAAGTCATTCTG
AGAATAGTGTATGCGGCGACCGAGTTGCTCTTGCCCGGCGTCAATACGGGATAATACCGCGCCACATAGC
AGAACTTTAAAAGTGCTCATCATTGGAAAGCGTTCTTCGGGGCGAAAACTCTCAAGGATCTTACCGCTGT
TGAGATCCAGTTCGATGTAACCCACTCGCGCACCCAACTGATCTTCAGCATCTTTTACTTTCACCAGCGT
TTCTGGGTGAGCAAAAACAGGAAGGCAAAATGCCGCAAAAAAGGGAATAAGGGCGACACGGAAATGTTGA
ATACTCATGCGAAAGCCTCCTGCTGATCCTGTCTCTTGATAGATGTTTGCAAAAGCTAGGACTCGATTAT
ACGTTGACCGATCAGACTATCAATATCTAGGTTTAAACAGATCGGTACGCTGCCGTGACCAGGCTTGAGT
ACAATATCTGACGATTGGACTTCCTGGGTCCCAAGCTGGATTCCGACTGGCTGACTGCCAAGCAACGATA
TGGATCGTCGAGACTCGCACTGAGAGGATCGTTCTCGGTACACCAGGCGCGCCTAGCGTTACACACACAA
AAAACCAACACACATCCATCTTCGATGGATAGCGATTTTATTATCTAAGACTAGGCTTACATACTAGCTT
ATTCCTTTGCCCTCGGACGAGTGCTGGGGCGTCGGTTTCCACTATCGGCGAGTACTTCTACACAGCCATC
GGTCCAGACGGCGGCGCTTCTGCGGGCGATTTGTGTACGCCCGACAGTCCCGGCTCCGGATCGGACGATT
GCGTCGCATCGACCCTGCGCCCAAGCTGCATCATCGAAATTGCCGTCAACCAAGCTCTGATAGAGTTGGT
CAAGACCAATGCGGAGCATATACGCCCGGAGCCGGGGCGATCCTGCAAGCTCCGGATGCCTCCGCTCGAA
GTAGCGCGTCTGCTGCTCCATACAAGCCAACCACGGCCTCCAGAAGAAGATGTTGGCGACCTCGTATTGG
GAATCCCCGAACATCGCCTCGCTCCAGTCAATGACCGCTGTTATGCGGCCATTGTCCGTCAGGACATTGT
TGGAGCCGAAATCCGCGTGCACGAGGTGCCGGACTTCGGGGCAGTCCTCGGCCCAAAGCATCAGCTCATC
GAGAGCCTGCGCGACGGACGCACTGACGGTGTCGTCCATCACAGTTTGCCAGTGATACACATGGGGATCA
GCAATCGCGCATATGAAATCACGCCATGTAGTGTATTGACCGATTCCTTGCGGTCCGAATGGGCCGAACC
CGCTCGTCTGGCTAAGATCGGCGGCAGCGATGGCATCCATTGCCTCCGCGACCGGCTGCAGAACAGCGGG
CAGTTCGGTTTCAGGCAGGTCTTGCAACGTGACACCCTGTGCACGGCGGGAGATGCAATAGGTCAGGCTC
TCGCTGAACTCCCCAATGTCAAGCACTTCCGGAATCGGGAGCGCGGCGGATGCAAAGTGCCGATAAACAT
AACGATCTTTGTAGAAACCATCGGCGCAGCTATTTACCCGCAGGACATATCCACGCCCTCCTACATCGAA
GCTGAAAGCACGAGATTCTTCGCCCTCCGAGAGCTGCATCAGGTCGGAGACGCTGTCGAACTTTTCGATC
AGAAACTTCTCGACAGACGTCGCGGTGAGTTCAGGCTTTTTACCCATGTTGTCTAACAAAAAAGCCAAAA
ACGGCCAGAATTTAGCGGACAATTTACAAGTCTAACACTGAAAATTACATATTGACCCAAATGATTACAT
TTCAAAAGGTGCCTAAAAAACTTCACAAAACACACTCGCCAACCCCGAGCGCATAGTTCAAAACCGGAGC
TTCAGCTACTTAAGAAGATAGGTACATAAAACCGACCAAAGAAACTGACGCCTCACTTATCCCTCCCCTC
ACCAGAGGTCCGGCGCCTGTCGATTCAGGAGAGCCTACCCTAGGCCCGAACCCTGCGTCCTGCGACGGAG
AAAAGCCTACCGCACACCTACCGGCTGGTGGCCCCACCCTGCATTATAAGCCAACAGAACGGGTGACGTC
ACGACACGACGAGGGCGCGCGCTCCCAAAGGTACGGGTGCACTGCCCAACGGCACCGCCATAACTGCCGC
CCCCGCAACAGACGACAAACCGAGTTCTCCAGTCAGTGACAAACTTCACGTCAGGGTCCCCAGATGGTGC
CCAGCCCATCTCACCCGAATAAGAGCTTTCCCGCATTAGCGAAGGGCTCAAGACCTTGGGTTCTTGCCGC
CCACCATGCCCCCCACCTTGTTTCAACGACCTCACAGCCCGCCTCACAAGCGTCTTCCATTCAAGACTCG
GGAACAGCCGCCATTTTGCTGCGCTCCCCCCAACCCCCAGTTCAGGGCAACCTTGCTCGCGGACCCAGAC
TACAGCCCTTGGCGGTCTCTCCACACGCTTCCGTCCCACCGAGCGGCCCGGCGGCCACGAAAGCCCCGGC
CAGCCCAGCAGCCCGCTACTCACCAAGTGACGATCACAGCGATCCACAAACAAGAACCGCGACCCAAATC
CCGGCTGCGACGGAACTAGCTGTGCCACACCCGGCGCGTCCTTATATAATCATCGGCGTTCACCGCCCCA
CGGAGATCCCTCCGCAGAATCGCCGAGAAGGGACTACTTTTCCTCGCCTGTTCCGCTCTCTGGAAAGAAA
ACCAGTGCCCTAGAGTCACCCAAGTCCCGTCCTAAAATGTCCTTCTGCTGATACTGGGGTTCTAAGGCCG
AGTCTTATGAGCAGCGGGCCGCTGTCCTGAGCGTCCGGGCGGAAGGATCAGGACGCTCCTGCGCCCTTCG
TCTGACGTGGCAGCGCTCGCCGTGACGAGGGGGGCGCCCGCGGGAGGCGCCAAAACCCGGCGCGGAGGCC
AGGCGCGCCCCGATTTCGATATTCCTCGGATCTCGGATAGATCGGGATTGAGGATGTAGGTTGAACTTCT
CTCGGGTGATCCCGATCTCGGATATTCGGGATTGGAGTAATACCTGGCGATAGGCGCTGCCAAGCAATAG
CCAAGGCGCAAGGCCGGCCAAGAGACTTGCGATAGTTCGTTCGAGAGGTAGCCTGCAAGATGGATCGGAC
GAAAGGTTTGAAGATTTTCCGACGAGGGCCTTGGAGAGTTCGGAAATTTAAATGCAACTATGGATGAACG
AAATAGACAGATCGCTGAGATAGGTGCCTCACTGATTAAGCATTGGTAACTGTCAGACCAAGTTTACTCA
TATATACTTTAGATTGATTTAAAACTTCATTTTTAATTTAAAAGGATCTAGGTGAAGATCCTTTTTGATA
ATCTCATGACCAAAATCCCTTAACGTGAGTTTTCGTTCCACTGAGCGTCAGACCCCGTAGAAAAGATCAA
AGGATCTTCTTGAGATCCTTTTTTTCTGCGCGTAATCTGCTGCTTGCAAACAAAAAAACCACCGCTACCA
GCGGTGGTTTGTTTGCCGGATCAAGAGCTACCAACTCTTTTTCCGAAGGTAACTGGCTTCAGCAGAGCGC
AGATACCAAATACTGTTCTTCTAGTGTAGCCGTAGTTAGGCCACCACTTCAAGAACTCTGTAGCACCGCC
TACATACCTCGCTCTGCTAATCCTGTTACCAGTGGCTGCTGCCAGTGGCGATAAGTCGTGTCTTACCGGG
TTGGACTCAAGACGATAGTTACCGGATAAGGCGCAGCGGTCGGGCTGAACGGGGGGTTCGTGCACACAGC
CCAGCTTGGAGCGAACGACCTACACCGAACTGAGATACCTACAGCGTGAGCTATGAGAAAGCGCCACGCT
TCCCGAAGGGAGAAAGGCGGACAGGTATCCGGTAAGCGGCAGGGTCGGAACAGGAGAGCGCACGAGGGAG
CTTCCAGGGGGAAACGCCTGGTATCTTTATAGTCCTGTCGGGTTTCGCCACCTCTGACTTGAGCGTCGAT
TTTTGTGATGCTCGTCAGGGGGGCGGAGCCTATGGAAAAACGCCAGCAACGCGGCCTTTTTACGGTTCCT
GGCCTTTTGCTGGCCTTTTGCTCACATGATTTAAATGAAACTCGTAATCGGAGAACGGGTGCAATAGCAA
GGACCAGATCGAACTTGACTGACGCAATTCTGAGCGTAGTCGAAACCCAGACAAGTCGATCTCGCCAAGT
AGCTGACTTGACTGGTTAATTAAGTTTCGATAGCCCAAGGTAACCAATGAGATTAGGGAGGGAAGAAAGT
TTGATGAACTACTTCTGACCCCTAGTGGTGTCCAGAAAAGACCATTAAAGGAATGTCTTGATCGAAATCG
AGAGATCGCCTGCAGGATAGCTGACGACCTTAAGGATAAATTTCTGGTAAGGAGGACACGTATGGAAGTG
GGCAAGTTGGGGAAGCCGTATCCGTTGCTGAATCTGGCATATGTGGGAGTATAAGACGCGCAGCGTCGCA
TCAGGCATTTTTTTCTGCGCCAATGCCGGTAGATAGCAATCCGGCCCGAGGGGCACAAAAAACCCCTCAA
GACCCGTTTAGAGGCCCCAAGGGGTTATGCTACGATACCGATAGAGATGGGCCAATACCACATTTGTAGA
GGTTTTACTTGCTT
Features (pLannotate 1.2.2; 20 found; start..end, strand, type, name):
     63..184     +  polyA_signal   SV40 poly(A) signal: SV40 polyadenylation signal
    253..270     -  CDS            6xHis: 6xHis affinity tag
    292..516     -  CDS            E: VEMP_SARS2 - Experimental evidence at protein level: Swiss-Prot protein existence level 1. Plays a central role in virus morphogenesis and assembly. Acts as a viroporin and self-assembles in host membranes forming pentameric protein-lipid pores that allow ion transport. Also plays a role in the induction of apoptosis (By similarity). Regulates the localization of S protein at cis-Golgi, the place of virus budding (PubMed:33229438). May act by slowing down the cell secretory pathway (PubMed:33229438). May interfere with tight-junction stability by interacting with host MPP5. This would result i
    591..642     -  promoter       CMVd2 promoter: truncated human cytomegalovirus (CMV) immediate early promoter that yields moderately reduced expression relative to the full-length promoter
    705..722     +  promoter       CMV promoter (fragment): human cytomegalovirus (CMV) immediate early promoter
    795..1098    -  enhancer       CMV enhancer: human cytomegalovirus immediate early enhancer
   1179..1227    +  polyA_signal   poly(A) signal: synthetic polyadenylation signal
   1245..1291    +  terminator     T7 terminator: transcription terminator for bacteriophage T7 RNA polymerase
   1296..1367    -  misc_feature   5' β-globin insulator: insulator upstream of the human β-globin locus (Farrell et al., 2002)
   1519..1655    -  terminator     rrnG terminator: transcription terminator from the E. coli ribosomal RNA rrnG operon (Albrechtsen et al., 1991)
   1668..2528    -  CDS            AmpR: β-lactamase; bla; confers resistance to ampicillin, carbenicillin, and related antibiotics
   2794..2842    -  polyA_signal   poly(A) signal: synthetic polyadenylation signal
   2870..3891    -  CDS            HygR (fragment): hygromycin B phosphotransferase confers resistance to hygromycin
   3901..5110    -  promoter       UbC promoter: human ubiquitin C promoter
   5374..5438    +  CDS            bla(M) (fragment): β-lactamase lacking the signal sequence; bla(M); allows cytosolic expression of β-lactamase
   5610..6198    +  rep_origin     ori: high-copy-number ColE1/pMB1/pBR322/pUC origin of replication
   6424..6495    -  misc_feature   3' β-globin insulator: insulator downstream of the human β-globin locus (Farrell et al., 2002)
   6540..6676    -  terminator     rrnG terminator: transcription terminator from the E. coli ribosomal RNA rrnG operon (Albrechtsen et al., 1991)
   6706..6752    -  terminator     T7 terminator: transcription terminator for bacteriophage T7 RNA polymerase
   6775..40      +  CDS            large T antigen (fragment) (across the origin): large T antigen from SV40 (simian virus 40)
