[The description below was written by a language model from this plasmid's Addgene catalogue record and pLannotate feature annotations shown in this document.]
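Description:
pGBW-m4252945 is a mammalian expression plasmid that produces the wild-type envelope (E) protein of SARS-CoV-2. It is built on a pTwist_CMV_Hygro_6 backbone from which an AarI site has been removed. In E. coli it replicates from a high-copy ColE1/pUC-type origin and is selected with ampicillin through the β-lactamase (AmpR) gene. The sequenced record is about 6.8 kb, consistent with the stated backbone plus a small insert of roughly 220 bp.

The E coding sequence is driven by the human cytomegalovirus immediate-early enhancer and promoter. The annotation software detects the promoter only as short or truncated matches next to a full CMV enhancer. The catalogue lists a C-terminal, backbone-encoded tag consisting of a TEV protease cleavage site followed by 6xHis. The feature table shows the 6xHis tag just downstream of the E open reading frame but does not annotate the TEV site separately. This arrangement would allow affinity capture of the protein and later removal of the tag. An SV40 polyadenylation signal lies beyond the tag, although it is annotated on the opposite strand to the coding sequence.

A second cassette places hygromycin B phosphotransferase under the human ubiquitin C promoter with a synthetic poly(A) signal, which allows hygromycin selection of transfected mammalian cells. Short β-globin insulator elements and bacterial rrnG and T7 terminators flank the modules, presumably to limit transcriptional read-through between them. The small bla(M) and SV40 large T antigen hits are fragments, not functional genes. The record supports use for transient or hygromycin-selected expression of His-tagged E, a small viroporin involved in virion assembly, in mammalian cells.
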