Addgene plasmid #153788: pGBW-m4252945
Purpose: Mammalian expression plasmid for SARS-CoV-2 E (envelope)
Depositing lab: Ginkgo Bioworks & Benjie Chen. Depositing organization: Ginkgo Bioworks.
Backbone
  Vector backbone: pTwist_CMV_Hygro_6 with AarI site removed
  Backbone size w/o insert (bp): 6525
  Vector type: Mammalian Expression
  Selectable markers: Hygromycin
Growth in bacteria
  Bacterial resistance: Ampicillin, 100 μg/mL
  Growth temperature: 37°C
  Growth strain: DH5alpha
  Copy number: High Copy
Gene/Insert
  Gene/Insert name: SARS-CoV-2 E (envelope) (alt names: envelope protein; E protein)
  Species: Severe acute respiratory syndrome coronavirus 2
  Insert size (bp): 221
  Mutation: wt
  Entrez Gene: E (a.k.a. GU280_gp04)
  Promoter: CMV
  Tag / fusion protein: Cleavable TEV;6xHis-003 (C terminal on backbone)
  Cloning method: Unknown
Resource information
  A portion of this plasmid was derived from a plasmid made by: GinkgoBioworks
Depositor comments: NCBI reference sequence: 43740570
How to cite: pGBW-m4252945 was a gift from Ginkgo Bioworks & Benjie Chen (Addgene plasmid # 153788 ; http://n2t.net/addgene:153788 ; RRID:Addgene_153788)
